>Addgene plasmid #135644 | pAAV-S5E9-dTom-nls-dTom | addgene full sequence | sequence record 272262 | Addgene NGS Result
CCTGCAGGCAGCTGCGCGCTCGCTCGCTCACTGAGGCCGCCCGGGCGTCGGGCGACCTTTGGTCGCCCGG
CCTCAGTGAGCGAGCGAGCGCGCAGAGAGGGAGTGGCCAACTCCATCACTAGGGGTTCCTGCGGCCGCAC
GCGTTTAATTAAACTAGTGGTTTATCTCAAGTGTATGTAACATGAGCTACAGTCTTAAAACCTACAAACA
GTACATCCAGTCTCCTACCATGATTCTGAGTGTGATGATTTCATATGAGCACAAGATGACATCATACTAT
TTAGTTATATGTAAAATCATGGTCTTACATGGGTTGTGGACAAAACCATCTAGTTTTGGAGGTGACAGAA
ATAGAGAGGACGCCATGCACTACTTAAAAATAATCGCAGCCTTCTTTTCTTAGCTAGGGAGTTTGCTGCT
ATGAGCCACATTAAGACCAGGGTGAGGAGATGAGACGATACAGGGGCATGAAAGAACACGGTGATCTACT
TTCTCCTGTTAATTAACGAGTAAGGAAATAGACATTAAAAGAAGTTAAATGTGTCTGAGCCAACGTAGGT
GAGGTTTCCCCCAAATTCACCTGGTAGTTTTGCTACTGCAGTATAGTAAATACTTGTTTTCATTTGTTTT
TTTTTTTTTGTTTTTTTTGTTTTTTTGTTTTTTTGTCTTTTTGTTTTTTTTTTTAAACTTCCTGCAGCCC
GGGCTGGGCATAAAAGTCAGGGCAGAGCCATCTATTGCTTACATTTGCTTCTAGCCTGCAAGTCGAGGAG
CGCAGCCTTCCAGAAGCAGAGCGCGGCGCCTTAAGCTGCAGAAGTTGGTCGTGAGGCACTGGGCACGTAA
GTATCAAGGTTACAAGACAGGTTTAAGGAGACCAATAGAAACTGGGCTTGTCGAGACAGAGAAGACTCTT
GCGTTTCTGATAGGCACCTATTGGTCTTACTGACATCCACTTTGCCTTTCTCTCCACAGCGAGCTCGCTA
GCGCGATCGCTGCCACCATGGTGAGCAAGGGCGAGGAGGTCATCAAAGAGTTCATGCGCTTCAAGGTGCG
CATGGAGGGCTCCATGAACGGCCACGAGTTCGAGATCGAGGGCGAGGGCGAGGGCCGCCCCTACGAGGGC
ACCCAGACCGCCAAGCTGAAGGTGACCAAGGGCGGCCCCCTGCCCTTCGCCTGGGACATCCTGTCCCCCC
AGTTCATGTACGGCTCCAAGGCGTACGTGAAGCACCCCGCCGACATCCCCGATTACAAGAAGCTGTCCTT
CCCCGAGGGCTTCAAGTGGGAGCGCGTGATGAACTTCGAGGACGGCGGTCTGGTGACCGTGACCCAGGAC
TCCTCCCTGCAGGACGGCACGCTGATCTACAAGGTGAAGATGCGCGGCACCAACTTCCCCCCCGACGGCC
CCGTAATGCAGAAGAAGACCATGGGCTGGGAGGCCTCCACCGAGCGCCTGTACCCCCGCGACGGCGTGCT
GAAGGGCGAGATCCACCAGGCCCTGAAGCTGAAGGACGGCGGCCACTACCTGGTGGAGTTCAAGACCATC
TACATGGCCAAGAAGCCCGTGCAACTGCCCGGCTACTACTACGTGGACACCAAGCTGGACATCACCTCCC
ACAACGAGGACTACACCATCGTGGAACAGTACGAGCGCTCCGAGGGCCGCCACCACCTGTTCCTGTACGG
CATGGACGAGCTGTACAAGTCCGGAGATAACGGAAGCGGAGCCACTAACTTCTCCCTGTTGAAACAAGCA
GGGGATGTCGAAGAGAATCCCGGGCCATCTAGAATGGCCCCCAAGAAGAAGAGGAAGGTGGTGAGCAAGG
GCGAGGAGGTCATCAAAGAGTTCATGCGCTTCAAGGTGCGCATGGAGGGCTCCATGAACGGCCACGAGTT
CGAGATCGAGGGCGAGGGCGAGGGCCGCCCCTACGAGGGCACCCAGACCGCCAAGCTGAAGGTGACCAAG
GGCGGCCCCCTGCCCTTCGCCTGGGACATCCTGTCCCCCCAGTTCATGTACGGCTCCAAGGCGTACGTGA
AGCACCCCGCCGACATCCCCGATTACAAGAAGCTGTCCTTCCCCGAGGGCTTCAAGTGGGAGCGCGTGAT
GAACTTCGAGGACGGCGGTCTGGTGACCGTGACCCAGGACTCCTCCCTGCAGGACGGCACGCTGATCTAC
AAGGTGAAGATGCGCGGCACCAACTTCCCCCCCGACGGCCCCGTAATGCAGAAGAAGACCATGGGCTGGG
AGGCCTCCACCGAGCGCCTGTACCCCCGCGACGGCGTGCTGAAGGGCGAGATCCACCAGGCCCTGAAGCT
GAAGGACGGCGGCCACTACCTGGTGGAGTTCAAGACCATCTACATGGCCAAGAAGCCCGTGCAACTGCCC
GGCTACTACTACGTGGACACCAAGCTGGACATCACCTCCCACAACGAGGACTACACCATCGTGGAACAGT
ACGAGCGCTCCGAGGGCCGCCACCACCTGTTCCTGTACGGCATGGACGAGCTGTACAAGTAAGTCGACGG
CGCGCCCCACCCCTGCAGGGAATTCGATATCAAGCTTATCGATAATCAACCTCTGGATTACAAAATTTGT
GAAAGATTGACTGGTATTCTTAACTATGTTGCTCCTTTTACGCTATGTGGATACGCTGCTTTAATGCCTT
TGTATCATGCTATTGCTTCCCGTATGGCTTTCATTTTCTCCTCCTTGTATAAATCCTGGTTGCTGTCTCT
TTATGAGGAGTTGTGGCCCGTTGTCAGGCAACGTGGCGTGGTGTGCACTGTGTTTGCTGACGCAACCCCC
ACTGGTTGGGGCATTGCCACCACCTGTCAGCTCCTTTCCGGGACTTTCGCTTTCCCCCTCCCTATTGCCA
CGGCGGAACTCATCGCCGCCTGCCTTGCCCGCTGCTGGACAGGGGCTCGGCTGTTGGGCACTGACAATTC
CGTGGTGTTGTCGGGGAAATCATCGTCCTTTCCTTGGCTGCTCGCCTATGTTGCCACCTGGATTCTGCGC
GGGACGTCCTTCTGCTACGTCCCTTCGGCCCTCAATCCAGCGGACCTTCCTTCCCGCGGCCTGCTGCCGG
CTCTGCGGCCTCTTCCGCGTCTTCGCCTTCGCCCTCAGACGAGTCGGATCTCCCTTTGGGCCGCCTCCCC
GCATCGATACCGAGCGCTGCTCGAGAGATCTGTGATAGCGGCCATCAAGCTGGCCGCGACTCTAGATCAT
AATCAGCCATACCACATTTGTAGAGGTTTTACTTGCTTTAAAAAACCTCCCACACCTCCCCCTGAACCTG
AAACATAAAATGAATGCAATTGTTGTTGTTAACTTGTTTATTGCAGCTTATAATGGTTACAAATAAAGCA
ATAGCATCACAAATTTCACAAATAAAGCATTTTTTTCACTGCATTCTAGTTGTGGTTTGTCCAAACTCAT
CAATGTATCAGCTTATCGATACCGCATGCACGTGCGGACCGAGCGGCCGCAGGAACCCCTAGTGATGGAG
TTGGCCACTCCCTCTCTGCGCGCTCGCTCGCTCACTGAGGCCGGGCGACCAAAGGTCGCCCGACGCCCGG
GCTTTGCCCGGGCGGCCTCAGTGAGCGAGCGAGCGCGCAGCTGCCTGCAGGGGCGCCTGATGCGGTATTT
TCTCCTTACGCATCTGTGCGGTATTTCACACCGCATA
[95 nt withheld, positions 3678-3772]
T
[46 nt withheld, positions 3774-3819]
C
[141 nt withheld, positions 3821-3961]
CCTTTGACGTTGGAGTCCACGTTCTTT
[37 nt withheld, positions 3989-4025]
ACTCTATCTCGGGCTATTCTTTTGATTTATAAGGGATTTTGCCGATTTCGGTCTATTGGTTAAAAAATGA
GCTGATTTAACAAAAATTTAACGCGAATTTTAACAAAATATTAACGTTTACAATTTTATGGTGCACTCTC
AGTACAATCTGCTCTGATGCCGCATAGTTAAGCCAGCCCCGACACCCGCCAACACCCGCTGACGCGCCCT
GACGGGCTTGTCTGCTCCCGGCATCCGCTTACAGACAAGCTGTGACCGTCTCCGGGAGCTGCATGTGTCA
GAGGTTTTCACCGTCATCACCGAAACGCGCGAGACGAAAGGGCCTCGTGATACGCCTATTTTTATAGGTT
AATGTCATGATAATAATGGTTTCTTAGACGTCAGGTGGCACTTTTCGGGGAAATGTGCGCGGAACCCCTA
TTTGTTTATTTTTCTAAATACATTCAAATATGTATCCGCTCATGAGACAATAACCCTGATAAATGCTTCA
ATAATATTGAAAAAGGAAGAGTATGAGTATTCAACATTTCCGTGTCGCCCTTATTCCCTTTTTTGCGGCA
TTTTGCCTTCCTGTTTTTGCTCACCCAGAAACGCTGGTGAAAGTAAAAGATGCTGAAGATCAGTTGGGTG
CACGAGTGGGTTACATCGAACTGGATCTCAACAGCGGTAAGATCCTTGAGAGTTTTCGCCCCGAAGAACG
TTTTCCAATGATGAGCACTTTTAAAGTTCTGCTATGTGGCGCGGTATTATCCCGTATTGACGCCGGGCAA
GAGCAACTCGGTCGCCGCATACACTATTCTCAGAATGACTTGGTTGAGTACTCACCAGTCACAGAAAAGC
ATCTTACGGATGGCATGACAGTAAGAGAATTATGCAGTGCTGCCATAACCATGAGTGATAACACTGCGGC
CAACTTACTTCTGACAACGATCGGAGGACCGAAGGAGCTAACCGCTTTTTTGCACAACATGGGGGATCAT
GTAACTCGCCTTGATCGTTGGGAACCGGAGCTGAATGAAGCCATACCAAACGACGAGCGTGACACCACGA
TGCCTGTAGCAATGGCAACAACGTTGCGCAAACTATTAACTGGCGAACTACTTACTCTAGCTTCCCGGCA
ACAATTAATAGACTGGATGGAGGCGGATAAAGTTGCAGGACCACTTCTGCGCTCGGCCCTTCCGGCTGGC
TGGTTTATTGCTGATAAATCTGGAGCCGGTGAGCGTGGGTCTCGCGGTATCATTGCAGCACTGGGGCCAG
ATGGTAAGCCCTCCCGTATCGTAGTTATCTACACGACGGGGAGTCAGGCAACTATGGATGAACGAAATAG
ACAGATCGCTGAGATAGGTGCCTCACTGATTAAGCATTGGTAACTGTCAGACCAAGTTTACTCATATATA
CTTTAGATTGATTTAAAACTTCATTTTTAATTTAAAAGGATCTAGGTGAAGATCCTTTTTGATAATCTCA
TGACCAAAATCCCTTAACGTGAGTTTTCGTTCCACTGAGCGTCAGACCCCGTAGAAAAGATCAAAGGATC
TTCTTGAGATCCTTTTTTTCTGCGCGTAATCTGCTGCTTGCAAACAAAAAAACCACCGCTACCAGCGGTG
GTTTGTTTGCCGGATCAAGAGCTACCAACTCTTTTTCCGAAGGTAACTGGCTTCAGCAGAGCGCAGATAC
CAAATACTGTTCTTCTAGTGTAGCCGTAGTTAGGCCACCACTTCAAGAACTCTGTAGCACCGCCTACATA
CCTCGCTCTGCTAATCCTGTTACCAGTGGCTGCTGCCAGTGGCGATAAGTCGTGTCTTACCGGGTTGGAC
TCAAGACGATAGTTACCGGATAAGGCGCAGCGGTCGGGCTGAACGGGGGGTTCGTGCACACAGCCCAGCT
TGGAGCGAACGACCTACACCGAACTGAGATACCTACAGCGTGAGCTATGAGAAAGCGCCACGCTTCCCGA
AGGGAGAAAGGCGGACAGGTATCCGGTAAGCGGCAGGGTCGGAACAGGAGAGCGCACGAGGGAGCTTCCA
GGGGGAAACGCCTGGTATCTTTATAGTCCTGTCGGGTTTCGCCACCTCTGACTTGAGCGTCGATTTTTGT
GATGCTCGTCAGGGGGGCGGAGCCTATGGAAAAACGCCAGCAACGCGGCCTTTTTACGGTTCCTGGCCTT
TTGCTGGCCTTTTGCTCACATGT
Features (pLannotate 1.2.2; 18 found; start..end, strand, type, name):
     12..39      +  repeat_region  AAV2 ITR (fragment): inverted terminal repeat of adeno-associated virus serotype 2 inverted
     68..95      +  repeat_region  AAV2 ITR (fragment): inverted terminal repeat of adeno-associated virus serotype 2 inverted
    628..648     +  promoter       URA3 promoter (fragment): S. cerevisiae URA3
    837..969     +  intron         chimeric intron: chimera between introns from human β-globin and immunoglobulin heavy chain genes
    998..1699    +  CDS            dTomato: dTomato is a basic (constitutively fluorescent) orange fluorescent protein published in 2004, derived from Discosoma sp.. It is reported to be a somewhat slowly-maturing dimer with low acid sensitivity.
   1809..2509    +  CDS            dTomato (fragment): dimeric variant of DsRed fluorescent protein (Shaner et al., 2004) mammalian codon-optimized
   2539..2564    +  misc_feature   MCS (fragment): pBluescript multiple cloning site
   2564..3152    +  misc_feature   WPRE: woodchuck hepatitis virus posttranscriptional regulatory element
   3215..3298    +  CDS            large T antigen (fragment): large T antigen from SV40 (simian virus 40)
   3321..3402    +  polyA_signal   SV40 poly(A) signal: SV40 polyadenylation signal
   3481..3621    +  repeat_region  AAV2 ITR: inverted terminal repeat of adeno-associated virus serotype 2 inverted
   3626..3677    -  misc_feature   bom (fragment): basis of mobility region from pBR322
   3696..4151    +  rep_origin     f1 ori (sequence partly withheld): f1 bacteriophage origin of replication; arrow indicates direction of (+) strand synthesis
   4152..4201    -  misc_feature   bom (fragment): basis of mobility region from pBR322
   4303..4338    -  CDS            rop (fragment): Rop protein, which maintains plasmids at low copy number; rop
   4433..4537    +  promoter       AmpR promoter: bla
   4538..5398    +  CDS            AmpR: β-lactamase; bla; confers resistance to ampicillin, carbenicillin, and related antibiotics
   5569..6157    +  rep_origin     ori: high-copy-number ColE1/pMB1/pBR322/pUC origin of replication
