[The description below was written by a language model from this plasmid's Addgene catalogue record and pLannotate feature annotations shown in this document.]
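Description:
pAAV-S5E9-dTom-nls-dTom is an adeno-associated virus transfer plasmid (about 6.2 kb) built on the AAV-Dlx-GFP backbone and intended for packaging recombinant AAV that labels parvalbumin-expressing (PV) cortical interneurons. It is maintained in bacteria as a high-copy plasmid through a ColE1/pUC-type origin and selected with ampicillin via the bla gene and its promoter; an f1 phage origin is also present. The expression cassette is flanked by AAV2 inverted terminal repeats, which are the cis elements needed for replication and packaging of the vector genome. The annotation recognises the downstream ITR in full but only short fragments of the upstream one, which may simply reflect how difficult these structured repeats are to sequence and annotate.

Expression is driven by the E9 regulatory element, an enhancer described in the record as conferring specificity for PV interneurons. This element is not annotated in the feature table, but it presumably occupies the unannotated stretch between the left ITR and the chimeric β-globin/immunoglobulin intron; the short "URA3 promoter" hit in that region is probably a spurious match. The record does not name the minimal promoter used with the enhancer. Downstream of the intron lie two dTomato coding sequences in tandem, separated by a short gap; the construct name suggests this gap carries a nuclear localisation signal, though that is not annotated. The record lists the insert species as mouse, although dTomato itself derives from Discosoma. A WPRE boosts transcript stability and expression, and an SV40 polyadenylation signal terminates the message. The vector serves as a red fluorescent reporter for identifying and visualising PV interneurons after viral delivery, without requiring transgenic lines.
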