Addgene plasmid #135644: pAAV-S5E9-dTom-nls-dTom
Purpose: AAV vector to drive the expression of dTomato in PV cortical interneuronsunder the control of the E9 regulatory element
Depositing lab: Jordane Dimidschstein. Depositing organization: Broad Institute. Publication: Viral manipulation of functionally distinct interneurons in mice, non-human primates and humans. Vormstein-Schneider D, Lin JD, Pelkey KA, Chittajallu R, Guo B, Arias-Garcia MA, Allaway K, Sakopoulos S, Schneider G, Stevenson O, Vergara J, Sharma J, Zhang Q, Franken TP, Smith J, Ibrahim LA, M Astro KJ, Sabri E, Huang S, Favuzzi E, Burbridge T, Xu Q, Guo L, Vogel I, Sanchez V, Saldi GA, Gorissen BL, Yuan X, Zaghloul KA, Devinsky O, Sabatini BL, Batista-Brito R, Reynolds J, Feng G, Fu Z, McBain CJ, Fishell G, Dimidschstein J. Nat Neurosci. 2020 Dec;23(12):1629-1636. doi: 10.1038/s41593-020-0692-9. Epub 2020 Aug 17. PubMed 32807948.
Backbone
  Vector backbone: AAV-Dlx-GFP
  Vector type: AAV
Growth in bacteria
  Bacterial resistance: Ampicillin, 100 μg/mL
  Growth temperature: 37°C
  Growth strain: NEB Stable
  Copy number: High Copy
Gene/Insert
  Gene/Insert name: dTom-nlsdTom
  Species: M. musculus (mouse)
  Mutation: None
  Cloning method: Gibson Cloning
Terms and licenses: Academic/Nonprofit Terms; Industry Terms: Not Available to Industry
Depositor comments: Please visit https://www.biorxiv.org/content/10.1101/808170v1 for BioRxiv preprint
How to cite: pAAV-S5E9-dTom-nls-dTom was a gift from Jordane Dimidschstein (Addgene plasmid # 135644 ; http://n2t.net/addgene:135644 ; RRID:Addgene_135644)
